Addgene plasmid #144390: TFORF2566
Purpose: Lentiviral vector for overexpressing transcription factor ORFs with unique 24-bp barcodes. Barcodes facilitate identification of transcription factors in pooled screens.
Depositing lab: Feng Zhang. Depositing organization: Broad Institute. Publication: A transcription factor atlas of directed differentiation. Joung J, Ma S, Tay T, Geiger-Schuller KR, Kirchgatterer PC, Verdine VK, Guo B, Arias-Garcia MA, Allen WE, Singh A, Kuksenko O, Abudayyeh OO, Gootenberg JS, Fu Z, Macrae RK, Buenrostro JD, Regev A, Zhang F. Cell. 2023 Jan 5;186(1):209-229.e26. doi: 10.1016/j.cell.2022.11.026. PubMed 36608654.
Backbone
  Vector backbone: pLX_TRC317
  Backbone manufacturer: Broad Institute Genetic Perturbation Platform
  Backbone size w/o insert (bp): 8264
  Vector type: Mammalian Expression, Lentiviral
  Selectable markers: Puromycin
Growth in bacteria
  Bacterial resistance: Ampicillin, 100 μg/mL
  Growth temperature: 37°C
  Growth strain: EPI400
  Copy number: High Copy
Gene/Insert
  Gene/Insert name: ZNF654
  Species: H. sapiens (human)
  Insert size (bp): 3488
  Entrez Gene: ZNF654 (a.k.a. FLJ10997, FLJ21142)
  Promoter: EF1a
  Cloning method: Unknown
  Sequencing primers: 5′ GGGTGGAGACTGAAGTTAGGCCAG; 3′ CACATAGCGTAAAAGGAGCAACATAG
Terms and licenses: Academic/Nonprofit Terms; Industry Terms: Not Available to Industry
Depositor comments: XM_017006790,ENST00000636215 . The transcription factor ORF portion of this plasmid was synthesized by Genewiz. Please test multiple small colonies in case of plasmid recombination. To make this collection available in a timely manner, a portion of this collection was not fully sequenced by Addgene. If an Addgene verified full plasmid sequence is not available, please contact us prior to placing an order to request the full sequence.
How to cite: TFORF2566 was a gift from Feng Zhang (Addgene plasmid # 144390 ; http://n2t.net/addgene:144390 ; RRID:Addgene_144390)
