[The description below was written by a language model from this plasmid's Addgene catalogue record and pLannotate feature annotations shown in this document.]
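Description:
TFORF2566 is a lentiviral mammalian expression plasmid built on the pLX_TRC317 backbone and carrying the human zinc finger gene ZNF654 as one member of a barcoded transcription factor ORF collection. It is maintained in E. coli through a high-copy ColE1/pUC-type origin with ampicillin resistance (AmpR under its own bla promoter); an f1 origin and remnants of a lac/lacZα cloning region flanked by T7 and T3 promoters are also present. The depositor notes that the plasmid can recombine during propagation.

The transfer cassette has a third-generation, self-inactivating layout. An RSV promoter drives a truncated HIV-1 5' LTR, followed by the Ψ packaging signal, a gag fragment and the RRE for Rev-dependent export of the genomic RNA. Next comes an SV40 early promoter/origin driving puromycin N-acetyltransferase for selection of transduced cells, then a cPPT/CTS element. The EF-1α promoter then drives the ZNF654 ORF, with a WPRE downstream to enhance transcript expression and a ΔU3 3' LTR closing the provirus; an SV40 poly(A) signal lies beyond it. The catalogue lists a 3,488 bp synthesized insert, whereas the automated annotation matches ZNF654 only over about 1.7 kb at the 3' end of the region between the EF-1α promoter and the WPRE, so the upstream portion is simply unannotated. The 24-bp barcode described for the collection is not annotated either; a short U6 promoter fragment sits just after the ORF, and the record does not state its role.

The construct is intended for overexpressing ZNF654 in mammalian cells, particularly in pooled screens where the unique barcode identifies which transcription factor each cell received, as in directed differentiation studies.
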