Features (pLannotate 1.2.2; 31 found; start..end, strand, type, name):
      1..1179    +  promoter       EF-1α promoter: strong constitutive promoter for human elongation factor EF-1α
   2837..4579    +  CDS            ZNF654: ZN654_HUMAN - Experimental evidence at transcript level: Swiss-Prot protein existence level 2. May be involved in transcriptional regulation. From Homo sapiens (Human).
   4595..4648    +  promoter       U6 promoter (fragment): RNA polymerase III promoter for human U6 snRNA
   4690..5278    +  misc_feature   WPRE: woodchuck hepatitis virus posttranscriptional regulatory element
   5329..5348    +  misc_feature   cPPT/CTS (fragment): central polypurine tract and central termination sequence of HIV-1
   5350..5583    +  LTR            3' LTR (ΔU3): self-inactivating 3' long terminal repeat (LTR) from HIV-1
   5661..5782    +  polyA_signal   SV40 poly(A) signal: SV40 polyadenylation signal
   5822..5957    +  rep_origin     SV40 ori: SV40 origin of replication
   5978..5996    -  promoter       T7 promoter: promoter for bacteriophage T7 RNA polymerase
   6004..6159    +  CDS            lacZα (fragment): LacZα fragment of β-galactosidase; lacZ fragment
   6164..6592    +  rep_origin     f1 ori (sequence partly withheld): f1 bacteriophage origin of replication; arrow indicates direction of (+) strand synthesis
   6645..6749    +  promoter       AmpR promoter: bla
   6750..7610    +  CDS            AmpR: β-lactamase; bla; confers resistance to ampicillin, carbenicillin, and related antibiotics
   7781..8369    +  rep_origin     ori: high-copy-number ColE1/pMB1/pBR322/pUC origin of replication
   8552..8644    +  CDS            lacI (fragment): lac repressor; lacI; The lac repressor binds to the lac operator to inhibit transcription in E. coli. This inhibition can be relieved by adding lactose or isopropyl-β-D-thiogalactopyranoside (IPTG).
   8657..8678    +  protein_bind   CAP binding site: CAP binding activates transcription in the presence of cAMP. E. coli catabolite activator protein
   8693..8723    +  promoter       lac promoter: promoter for the E. coli lac operon
   8727..8749    +  protein_bind   lac operator (fragment): The lac repressor binds to the lac operator to inhibit transcription in E. coli. This inhibition can be relieved by adding lactose or isopropyl-β-D-thiogalactopyranoside (IPTG). lac repressor encoded by lacI
   8792..8810    +  promoter       T3 promoter: promoter for bacteriophage T3 RNA polymerase
   8838..9064    +  promoter       RSV promoter: Rous sarcoma virus enhancer/promoter
   9065..9245    +  LTR            5' LTR (truncated): truncated 5' long terminal repeat (LTR) from HIV-1
   9292..9417    +  misc_feature   HIV-1 Ψ: packaging signal of human immunodeficiency virus type 1
   9401..9764    +  CDS            HIV-1 gag (fragment): gag protein from human immunodeficiency virus 1; gag
   9910..10143   +  misc_feature   RRE: The Rev response element (RRE) of HIV-1 allows for Rev-dependent mRNA export from the nucleus to the cytoplasm.
  10520..10546   +  CDS            Rev (fragment): human immunodeficiency virus 1 (HIV-1) Rev protein; rev; enhances nuclear export of unspliced and incompletely spliced viral mRNAs
  10553..10576   +  promoter       SV40 promoter (fragment): SV40 early promoter
  10577..10648   +  promoter       SV40 promoter (fragment): SV40 enhancer and early promoter
  10672..10807   +  rep_origin     SV40 ori: SV40 origin of replication
  10853..11449   +  CDS            PuroR (fragment): puromycin N-acetyltransferase; pac from Streptomyces; confers resistance to puromycin
  11498..11615   +  misc_feature   cPPT/CTS: central polypurine tract and central termination sequence of HIV-1
  11680..11746   +  CDS            small t antigen (fragment): SV40 (simian virus 40) small t antigen
>Addgene plasmid #144390 | TFORF2566 | addgene full sequence | sequence record 353560 | Addgene NGS Result
GGCTCCGGTGCCCGTCAGTGGGCAGAGCGCACATCGCCCACAGTCCCCGAGAAGTTGGGGGGAGGGGTCG
GCAATTGAACCGGTGCCTAGAGAAGGTGGCGCGGGGTAAACTGGGAAAGTGATGTCGTGTACTGGCTCCG
CCTTTTTCCCGAGGGTGGGGGAGAACCGTATATAAGTGCAGTAGTCGCCGTGAACGTTCTTTTTCGCAAC
GGGTTTGCCGCCAGAACACAGGTAAGTGCCGTGTGTGGTTCCCGCGGGCCTGGCCTCTTTACGGGTTATG
GCCCTTGCGTGCCTTGAATTACTTCCACCTGGCTGCAGTACGTGATTCTTGATCCCGAGCTTCGGGTTGG
AAGTGGGTGGGAGAGTTCGAGGCCTTGCGCTTAAGGAGCCCCTTCGCCTCGTGCTTGAGTTGAGGCCTGG
CCTGGGCGCTGGGGCCGCCGCGTGCGAATCTGGTGGCACCTTCGCGCCTGTCTCGCTGCTTTCGATAAGT
CTCTAGCCATTTAAAATTTTTGATGACCTGCTGCGACGCTTTTTTTCTGGCAAGATAGTCTTGTAAATGC
GGGCCAAGATCTGCACACTGGTATTTCGGTTTTTGGGGCCGCGGGCGGCGACGGGGCCCGTGCGTCCCAG
CGCACATGTTCGGCGAGGCGGGGCCTGCGAGCGCGGCCACCGAGAATCGGACGGGGGTAGTCTCAAGCTG
GCCGGCCTGCTCTGGTGCCTGGCCTCGCGCCGCCGTGTATCGCCCCGCCCTGGGCGGCAAGGCTGGCCCG
GTCGGCACCAGTTGCGTGAGCGGAAAGATGGCCGCTTCCCGGCCCTGCTGCAGGGAGCTCAAAATGGAGG
ACGCGGCGCTCGGGAGAGCGGGCGGGTGAGTCACCCACACAAAGGAAAAGGGCCTTTCCGTCCTCAGCCG
TCGCTTCATGTGACTCCACGGAGTACCGGGCGCCGTCCAGGCACCTCGATTAGTTCTCGAGCTTTTGGAG
TACGTCGTCTTTAGGTTGGGGGGAGGGGTTTTATGCGATGGAGTTTCCCCACACTGAGTGGGTGGAGACT
GAAGTTAGGCCAGCTTGGCACTTGATGTAATTCTCCTTGGAATTTGCCCTTTTTGAGTTTGGATCTTGGT
TCATTCTCAAGCCTCAGACAGTGGTTCAAAGTTTTTTTCTTCCATTTCAGGTGTCGTGAGGCTAGCACCG
CCACCATGGCGGAGGAAGAGAGCGACCAAGAGGCCGAACGCCTCGGAGAAGAGCTTGTGGCCATTGTGGA
GTCCCCGCTGGGCCCTGTGGGGCTTAGAGCTGCGGGCGACGGCAGAGGCGGCGCTGGCAGCGGCAACTGC
GGCGGCGGCGTCGGAATCAGCAGTCGGGATTACTGCCGACGCTTCTGTCAGGTGGTTGAAGATTATGCTG
GAAGATGGCAGGTCCCTTTGCCACAGCTTCAGGTTCTTCAGACTGCCCTTTGTTGTTTTACAACAGCCAG
TGCATCATTCCCAGATGAATGTGAGCATGTACAATATGTTTTGAGTAGCCTTGCTGTGAGTTTCTTTGAG
TTGCTGCTGTTCTTTGGAAGAGATGAGTTTTATGAAGAGCCCTTAAAGGATATTCTTGGATCATTCCAGG
AATGCCAGAATCACCTCCGCAGATATGGAAATGTGAATCTGGAACTGGTGACTCGAATCATTAGAGATGG
TGGCCCATGGGAAGATCCAGTGTTGCAAGCTGTCCTTAAAGCTCAGCCAGCATCTCAGGAGATAGTGAAC
AAATATTTAAGTTCTGAAAATCCACTGTTCTTTGAACTACGTGCCAGATACCTAATTGCTTGTGAACGCA
TACCCGAAGCAATGGCTCTTATTAAATCTTGTATAAATCACCCAGAAATCAGTAAAGACTTATACTTCCA
TCAAGCACTCTTCACATGTCTGTTTATGTCACCTGTAGAAGATCAGCTATTCCGGGAGCATTTATTGAAA
ACTGATTGTAAGAGTGGAATTGATATCATCTGTAATGCTGAAAAAGAAGGCAAAACTATGTTAGCCTTGC
AACTCTGTGAATCCTTTCTTATTCCACAGCTCCAGAATGGGGATATGTACTGTATCTGGGAGTTGATTTT
CATATGGAGTAAACTACAGCTTAAATCTAATCCTTCAAAACAAGTTTTTGTAGATCAATGCTACCAGCTT
TTAAGAACAGCAACTAATGTGAGAGTCATATTTCCTTTCATGAAAATCATCAAAGATGAGGTTGAAGAAG
AAGGCTTGCAAATTTGTGTTGAAATATGTGGTTGTGCTCTACAACTCGACCTTCATGATGATCCCAAAAC
TAAATGTCTAATTTATAAAACAATTGCACATTTTTTGCCAAATGATTTGGAGATCCTCAGGATTTGTGCA
CTCTCAATATTTTTTCTGGAGCGCTCCTTAGAAGCGTATCGTACTGTTGAAGAGCTTTACAAACGTCCAG
ATGAAGAATATAATGAAGGCACAAGTAGTGTTCAAAATCGTGTTCGTTTTGAATTGCTTCCAATTTTGAA
AAAGGGATTGTTTTTTGACCCTGAATTTTGGAACTTCGTAATGATTAAGAAAAACTGTGTAGCATTATTG
AGTGATAAATCAGCAGTTAGATTTCTAAATGAAAGCACACTGGAAAATAATGCAGGTAATCTAAAAAGGA
CGGAGGAACAGCAAGGTTTGGATGAAGGGTTTGACTCTCTTACAGATCAGAGCACTGGAGAGACTGATCC
TGATGATGTATCTGGAGTGCAGCCTAAAGGTCATATTAATACGAAGAAAAATCTTACAGCTCTCAGTACT
TCCAAAGTAGATCACAATGTCCCAAGGCATCGTTGTATGTTATGTAACAAGGAATTTTTAGGTGGTCACA
TTGTAAGGCATGCCCAGGCTCATCAGAAAAAAGGCAGTTTTGCATGTGTAATATGTGGTAGGAAATTTAG
AAACAGAGGACTTATGCAGAAGCATTTGAAGAATCATGTTAAGAAGATACAGAGGCAGCAAATTGCTGCA
GCTCAACAGGATGATCAGGAAGTCACTGCTTTGGAAGAAATAAATTGTTCTAGTTCTTCCATTTCATTTG
AAAATGGGAATTCTGATAGTAAGGATTTGGAAGTGGAGACACTTACTGCTTCTAGTGAAGGAAACAAAGA
AGTCATCCCTGAGCATGTGGCTGAATTCATTGAAATTCCCATAAGTGTACCAGAAGATGTTATTGAAAAT
GTTATTGAAAATGGCAGTCCTAATAATTCTTTAAATAATGTTTTCAAGCCTTTAACTGAATGTGGGGATG
ATTATGAGGAGGAAGAGGATGAAGAAGGTGATTATGAAGAAGATGATTATGACCTGAATCAAGAAACTTC
AGTAATTCATAAAATCAATGGAACTGTGTGCCATCCAAAAGACATATATGCCACAGATCAAGAAGGAAAC
TTTAAGTGTCCTGCTCTTGGTTGTGTCCGGATATTTAAAAGAATTGGGTTTCTAAATAAACATGCAATGA
CCGTACATCCAACCGATTTAAATGTGCGACAAACAGTAATGAAGTGGAGCAAAGGAAAATGCAAATTTTG
TCAAAGGCAATTTGAAGATTCTCAACATTTTATAGACCACCTTAATAGACATAGCTATCCAAATGTGTAT
TTTTGTTTGCATTTTAATTGCAACGAGTCGTTTAAGCTGCCGTTCCAGCTTGCCCAGCACACAAAAAGTC
ACAGGATATTTCAGGCTCAGTGTAGTTTTCCAGAATGCCATGAGCTTTTTGAAGATCTTCCTCTGCTGTA
TGAACATGAAGCTCAACACTATTTAAGTAAAACACCAGAGTCATCTGCACAACCAAGTGAAACAATTCTT
TGGGATGTTCAGACAGACTCAAATCCTAATCAGGAAAAAGACTCATCTAGTAATGAGAAACAAACTATTA
GTCTGCCAGTTTCTACTAGCAAATCAAGGAAAGAGTCTACAGAACCAAAGACATGTATAGAAAGTATGGA
AAAGAAAACAGACAGTTTAGTTCAGAATGGAAACGAACGTTCTGATGACACTGTTTCAAATATAAGCTTG
ATAGACCAAAAGATGCCTGACATAGAGCCAAATTCTGAAAATAATTGTAGTAGTAGTGATATAGTCAATG
GACACAGTGAAATAGAGCAAACACCTTTAGTTTCATCAGATCCTGCTTTGAAAATTGATACAAACAGAAT
CAGGACAGAAAATGGTTCCATTTTGCCCAGTGTTGTACCACAAGAACACAACACCTTGCCAGTATCTCAG
GCACCTTCCAAACCAAATCTGACAAGTGAACATACTTCATATGGCTTAATTTTAACAAAACCATACGTCA
GACCATTGCCTCCCAGTTACCTTGATGAACGGTATCTTAGTATGCCAAAACGCAGAAAATTTCTGACTGA
TAGAGTAGATGCCTGTTCTGATCAAGATAACGTGTATAAAAAATCAGTGAAAAGATTAAGATGTGGCAAA
TGCCTGACCACCTACTGTAATGCAGAAGCACTTGAGGCTCATCTTGCACAAAAGAAATGTCAGACACTCT
TTGGATTTGATTCAGATGATGAAAGTGCCTAGTAATGAACTAGTCCGTAACTTGAAAGTATTTCGATTTC
TTGGCTTTATATATCTTGTGGAAAGGACGAGGAAACATGCCGGTTTAGAACGCTACGCGTTAAGTCGACA
ATCAACCTCTGGATTACAAAATTTGTGAAAGATTGACTGGTATTCTTAACTATGTTGCTCCTTTTACGCT
ATGTGGATACGCTGCTTTAATGCCTTTGTATCATGCTATTGCTTCCCGTATGGCTTTCATTTTCTCCTCC
TTGTATAAATCCTGGTTGCTGTCTCTTTATGAGGAGTTGTGGCCCGTTGTCAGGCAACGTGGCGTGGTGT
GCACTGTGTTTGCTGACGCAACCCCCACTGGTTGGGGCATTGCCACCACCTGTCAGCTCCTTTCCGGGAC
TTTCGCTTTCCCCCTCCCTATTGCCACGGCGGAACTCATCGCCGCCTGCCTTGCCCGCTGCTGGACAGGG
GCTCGGCTGTTGGGCACTGACAATTCCGTGGTGTTGTCGGGGAAATCATCGTCCTTTCCTTGGCTGCTCG
CCTGTGTTGCCACCTGGATTCTGCGCGGGACGTCCTTCTGCTACGTCCCTTCGGCCCTCAATCCAGCGGA
CCTTCCTTCCCGCGGCCTGCTGCCGGCTCTGCGGCCTCTTCCGCGTCTTCGCCTTCGCCCTCAGACGAGT
CGGATCTCCCTTTGGGCCGCCTCCCCGCGTCGACTTTAAGACCAATGACTTACAAGGCAGCTGTAGATCT
TAGCCACTTTTTAAAAGAAAAGGGGGGACTGGAAGGGCTAATTCACTCCCAACGAAGACAAGATCTGCTT
TTTGCTTGTACTGGGTCTCTCTGGTTAGACCAGATCTGAGCCTGGGAGCTCTCTGGCTAACTAGGGAACC
CACTGCTTAAGCCTCAATAAAGCTTGCCTTGAGTGCTTCAAGTAGTGTGTGCCCGTCTGTTGTGTGACTC
TGGTAACTAGAGATCCCTCAGACCCTTTTAGTCAGTGTGGAAAATCTCTAGCAGTACGTATAGTAGTTCA
TGTCATCTTATTATTCAGTATTTATAACTTGCAAAGAAATGAATATCAGAGAGTGAGAGGAACTTGTTTA
TTGCAGCTTATAATGGTTACAAATAAAGCAATAGCATCACAAATTTCACAAATAAAGCATTTTTTTCACT
GCATTCTAGTTGTGGTTTGTCCAAACTCATCAATGTATCTTATCATGTCTGGCTCTAGCTATCCCGCCCC
TAACTCCGCCCATCCCGCCCCTAACTCCGCCCAGTTCCGCCCATTCTCCGCCCCATGGCTGACTAATTTT
TTTTATTTATGCAGAGGCCGAGGCCGCCTCGGCCTCTGAGCTATTCCAGAAGTAGTGAGGAGGCTTTTTT
GGAGGCCTAGGGACGTACCCAATTCGCCCTATAGTGAGTCGTATTACGCGCGCTCACTGGCCGTCGTTTT
ACAACGTCGTGACTGGGAAAACCCTGGCGTTACCCAACTTAATCGCCTTGCAGCACATCCCCCTTTCGCC
AGCTGGCGTAATAGCGAAGAGGCCCGCACCGATCGCCCTTCCCAACAGTTGCGCAGCCTGAATGGCGAAT
GGG
[124 nt withheld, positions 6164-6287]
C
[91 nt withheld, positions 6289-6379]
A
[49 nt withheld, positions 6381-6429]
CCTTTGACGTTGGAGTCCACGTTCTTT
[37 nt withheld, positions 6457-6493]
ACCCTATCTCGGTCTATTCTTTTGATTTATAAGGGATTTTGCCGATTTCGGCCTATTGGTTAAAAAATGA
GCTGATTTAACAAAAATTTAACGCGAATTTTAACAAAATATTAACGCTTACAATTTAGGTGGCACTTTTC
GGGGAAATGTGCGCGGAACCCCTATTTGTTTATTTTTCTAAATACATTCAAATATGTATCCGCTCATGAG
ACAATAACCCTGATAAATGCTTCAATAATATTGAAAAAGGAAGAGTATGAGTATTCAACATTTCCGTGTC
GCCCTTATTCCCTTTTTTGCGGCATTTTGCCTTCCTGTTTTTGCTCACCCAGAAACGCTGGTGAAAGTAA
AAGATGCTGAAGATCAGTTGGGTGCACGAGTGGGTTACATCGAACTGGATCTCAACAGCGGTAAGATCCT
TGAGAGTTTTCGCCCCGAAGAACGTTTTCCAATGATGAGCACTTTTAAAGTTCTGCTATGTGGCGCGGTA
TTATCCCGTATTGACGCCGGGCAAGAGCAACTCGGTCGCCGCATACACTATTCTCAGAATGACTTGGTTG
AGTACTCACCAGTCACAGAAAAGCATCTTACGGATGGCATGACAGTAAGAGAATTATGCAGTGCTGCCAT
AACCATGAGTGATAACACTGCGGCCAACTTACTTCTGACAACGATCGGAGGACCGAAGGAGCTAACCGCT
TTTTTGCACAACATGGGGGATCATGTAACTCGCCTTGATCGTTGGGAACCGGAGCTGAATGAAGCCATAC
CAAACGACGAGCGTGACACCACGATGCCTGTAGCAATGGCAACAACGTTGCGCAAACTATTAACTGGCGA
ACTACTTACTCTAGCTTCCCGGCAACAATTAATAGACTGGATGGAGGCGGATAAAGTTGCAGGACCACTT
CTGCGCTCGGCCCTTCCGGCTGGCTGGTTTATTGCTGATAAATCTGGAGCCGGTGAGCGTGGGTCTCGCG
GTATCATTGCAGCACTGGGGCCAGATGGTAAGCCCTCCCGTATCGTAGTTATCTACACGACGGGGAGTCA
GGCAACTATGGATGAACGAAATAGACAGATCGCTGAGATAGGTGCCTCACTGATTAAGCATTGGTAACTG
TCAGACCAAGTTTACTCATATATACTTTAGATTGATTTAAAACTTCATTTTTAATTTAAAAGGATCTAGG
TGAAGATCCTTTTTGATAATCTCATGACCAAAATCCCTTAACGTGAGTTTTCGTTCCACTGAGCGTCAGA
CCCCGTAGAAAAGATCAAAGGATCTTCTTGAGATCCTTTTTTTCTGCGCGTAATCTGCTGCTTGCAAACA
AAAAAACCACCGCTACCAGCGGTGGTTTGTTTGCCGGATCAAGAGCTACCAACTCTTTTTCCGAAGGTAA
CTGGCTTCAGCAGAGCGCAGATACCAAATACTGTTCTTCTAGTGTAGCCGTAGTTAGGCCACCACTTCAA
GAACTCTGTAGCACCGCCTACATACCTCGCTCTGCTAATCCTGTTACCAGTGGCTGCTGCCAGTGGCGAT
AAGTCGTGTCTTACCGGGTTGGACTCAAGACGATAGTTACCGGATAAGGCGCAGCGGTCGGGCTGAACGG
GGGGTTCGTGCACACAGCCCAGCTTGGAGCGAACGACCTACACCGAACTGAGATACCTACAGCGTGAGCT
ATGAGAAAGCGCCACGCTTCCCGAAGGGAGAAAGGCGGACAGGTATCCGGTAAGCGGCAGGGTCGGAACA
GGAGAGCGCACGAGGGAGCTTCCAGGGGGAAACGCCTGGTATCTTTATAGTCCTGTCGGGTTTCGCCACC
TCTGACTTGAGCGTCGATTTTTGTGATGCTCGTCAGGGGGGCGGAGCCTATGGAAAAACGCCAGCAACGC
GGCCTTTTTACGGTTCCTGGCCTTTTGCTGGCCTTTTGCTCACATGTTCTTTCCTGCGTTATCCCCTGAT
TCTGTGGATAACCGTATTACCGCCTTTGAGTGAGCTGATACCGCTCGCCGCAGCCGAACGACCGAGCGCA
GCGAGTCAGTGAGCGAGGAAGCGGAAGAGCGCCCAATACGCAAACCGCCTCTCCCCGCGCGTTGGCCGAT
TCATTAATGCAGCTGGCACGACAGGTTTCCCGACTGGAAAGCGGGCAGTGAGCGCAACGCAATTAATGTG
AGTTAGCTCACTCATTAGGCACCCCAGGCTTTACACTTTATGCTTCCGGCTCGTATGTTGTGTGGAATTG
TGAGCGGATAACAATTTCACACAGGAAACAGCTATGACCATGATTACGCCAAGCGCGCAATTAACCCTCA
CTAAAGGGAACAAAAGCTGGAGCTGCAAGCTTAATGTAGTCTTATGCAATACTCTTGTAGTCTTGCAACA
TGGTAACGATGAGTTAGCAACATGCCTTACAAGGAGAGAAAAAGCACCGTGCATGCCGATTGGTGGAAGT
AAGGTGGTACGATCGTGCCTTATTAGGAAGGCAACAGACGGGTCTGACATGGATTGGACGAACCACTGAA
TTGCCGCATTGCAGAGATATTGTATTTAAGTGCCTAGCTCGATACATAAACGGGTCTCTCTGGTTAGACC
AGATCTGAGCCTGGGAGCTCTCTGGCTAACTAGGGAACCCACTGCTTAAGCCTCAATAAAGCTTGCCTTG
AGTGCTTCAAGTAGTGTGTGCCCGTCTGTTGTGTGACTCTGGTAACTAGAGATCCCTCAGACCCTTTTAG
TCAGTGTGGAAAATCTCTAGCAGTGGCGCCCGAACAGGGACTTGAAAGCGAAAGGGAAACCAGAGGAGCT
CTCTCGACGCAGGACTCGGCTTGCTGAAGCGCGCACGGCAAGAGGCGAGGGGCGGCGACTGGTGAGTACG
CCAAAAATTTTGACTAGCGGAGGCTAGAAGGAGAGAGATGGGTGCGAGAGCGTCAGTATTAAGCGGGGGA
GAATTAGATCGCGATGGGAAAAAATTCGGTTAAGGCCAGGGGGAAAGAAAAAATATAAATTAAAACATAT
AGTATGGGCAAGCAGGGAGCTAGAACGATTCGCAGTTAATCCTGGCCTGTTAGAAACATCAGAAGGCTGT
AGACAAATACTGGGACAGCTACAACCATCCCTTCAGACAGGATCAGAAGAACTTAGATCATTATATAATA
CAGTAGCAACCCTCTATTGTGTGCATCAAAGGATAGAGATAAAAGACACCAAGGAAGCTTTAGACAAGAT
AGAGGAAGAGCAAAACAAAAGTAAGACCACCGCACAGCAAGCGGCCGCTGATCTTCAGACCTGGAGGAGG
AGATATGAGGGACAATTGGAGAAGTGAATTATATAAATATAAAGTAGTAAAAATTGAACCATTAGGAGTA
GCACCCACCAAGGCAAAGAGAAGAGTGGTGCAGAGAGAAAAAAGAGCAGTGGGAATAGGAGCTTTGTTCC
TTGGGTTCTTGGGAGCAGCAGGAAGCACTATGGGCGCAGCGTCAATGACGCTGACGGTACAGGCCAGACA
ATTATTGTCTGGTATAGTGCAGCAGCAGAACAATTTGCTGAGGGCTATTGAGGCGCAACAGCATCTGTTG
CAACTCACAGTCTGGGGCATCAAGCAGCTCCAGGCAAGAATCCTGGCTGTGGAAAGATACCTAAAGGATC
AACAGCTCCTGGGGATTTGGGGTTGCTCTGGAAAACTCATTTGCACCACTGCTGTGCCTTGGAATGCTAG
TTGGAGTAATAAATCTCTGGAACAGATTTGGAATCACACGACCTGGATGGAGTGGGACAGAGAAATTAAC
AATTACACAAGCTTAATACACTCCTTAATTGAAGAATCGCAAAACCAGCAAGAAAAGAATGAACAAGAAT
TATTGGAATTAGATAAATGGGCAAGTTTGTGGAATTGGTTTAACATAACAAATTGGCTGTGGTATATAAA
ATTATTCATAATGATAGTAGGAGGCTTGGTAGGTTTAAGAATAGTTTTTGCTGTACTTTCTATAGTGAAT
AGAGTTAGGCAGGGATATTCACCATTATCGTTTCAGACCCACCTCCCAACCCCGAGGGGACCCATGCATT
GCATCTCAATTAGTCAGCAACCAGGTGTGGAAAGTCCCCAGGCTCCCCAGCAGGCAGAAGTATGCAAAGC
ATGCGTCTCAATTAGTCAGCAACCATAGTCCCGCCCCTAACTCCGCCCATCCCGCCCCTAACTCCGCCCA
GTTCCGCCCATTCTCCGCCCCATGGCTGACTAATTTTTTTTATTTATGCAGAGGCCGAGGCCGCCTCGGC
CTCTGAGCTATTCCAGAAGTAGTGAGGAGGCTTTTTTGGAGGCCTAGGCTTTTGCAAAAAGCTTTCTAGA
GGTACCACCGGAGCTTACCATGACCGAGTACAAGCCCACGGTGCGCCTCGCCACCCGCGACGACGTCCCC
AGGGCCGTACGCACCCTCGCCGCCGCGTTCGCCGACTACCCCGCCACGCGCCACACCGTCGATCCGGACC
GCCACATCGAGCGGGTCACCGAGCTGCAAGAACTCTTCCTCACGCGCGTCGGGCTCGACATCGGCAAGGT
GTGGGTCGCGGACGACGGCGCCGCCGTGGCGGTCTGGACCACGCCGGAGAGCGTCGAAGCGGGGGCGGTG
TTCGCCGAGATCGGCCCGCGCATGGCCGAGTTGAGCGGTTCCCGGCTGGCCGCGCAGCAACAGATGGAAG
GCCTCCTGGCGCCGCACCGGCCCAAGGAGCCCGCGTGGTTCCTGGCCACCGTCGGCGTCTCGCCCGACCA
CCAGGGCAAGGGTCTGGGCAGCGCCGTCGTGCTCCCCGGAGTGGAGGCGGCCGAGCGCGCCGGGGTGCCC
GCCTTCCTGGAGACCTCCGCGCCCCGCAACCTCCCCTTCTACGAGCGGCTCGGCTTCACCGTCACCGCCG
ACGTCGAGGTGCCCGAAGGACCGCGCACCTGGTGCATGACCCGCAAGCCCGGTGCCAGTTAACGAATTCT
AGATCTTGAGACAAATGGCAGTATTCATCCACAATTTTAAAAGAAAAGGGGGGATTGGGGGGTACAGTGC
AGGGGAAAGAATAGTAGACATAATAGCAACAGACATACAAACTAAAGAATTACAAAAACAAATTACAAAA
ATTCAAAATTTTCGGGTTTATTACAGGGACAGCAGAGATCCACTTTGGCGCCGGCTCGAGGCCTGCAGGT
GCAAAGATGGATAAAGTTTTAAACAGAGAGGAATCTTTGCAGCTAATGGACCTTCTAGGTCTTGAAAGGA
GTGGGAATT
