>Addgene plasmid #144390 | TFORF2566 | depositor partial sequence | sequence record 285285 | Insert
ACCGCCACCATGGCGGAGGAAGAGAGCGACCAAGAGGCCGAACGCCTCGGAGAAGAGCTTGTGGCCATTG
TGGAGTCCCCGCTGGGCCCTGTGGGGCTTAGAGCTGCGGGCGACGGCAGAGGCGGCGCTGGCAGCGGCAA
CTGCGGCGGCGGCGTCGGAATCAGCAGTCGGGATTACTGCCGACGCTTCTGTCAGGTGGTTGAAGATTAT
GCTGGAAGATGGCAGGTCCCTTTGCCACAGCTTCAGGTTCTTCAGACTGCCCTTTGTTGTTTTACAACAG
CCAGTGCATCATTCCCAGATGAATGTGAGCATGTACAATATGTTTTGAGTAGCCTTGCTGTGAGTTTCTT
TGAGTTGCTGCTGTTCTTTGGAAGAGATGAGTTTTATGAAGAGCCCTTAAAGGATATTCTTGGATCATTC
CAGGAATGCCAGAATCACCTCCGCAGATATGGAAATGTGAATCTGGAACTGGTGACTCGAATCATTAGAG
ATGGTGGCCCATGGGAAGATCCAGTGTTGCAAGCTGTCCTTAAAGCTCAGCCAGCATCTCAGGAGATAGT
GAACAAATATTTAAGTTCTGAAAATCCACTGTTCTTTGAACTACGTGCCAGATACCTAATTGCTTGTGAA
CGCATACCCGAAGCAATGGCTCTTATTAAATCTTGTATAAATCACCCAGAAATCAGTAAAGACTTATACT
TCCATCAAGCACTCTTCACATGTCTGTTTATGTCACCTGTAGAAGATCAGCTATTCCGGGAGCATTTATT
GAAAACTGATTGTAAGAGTGGAATTGATATCATCTGTAATGCTGAAAAAGAAGGCAAAACTATGTTAGCC
TTGCAACTCTGTGAATCCTTTCTTATTCCACAGCTCCAGAATGGGGATATGTACTGTATCTGGGAGTTGA
TTTTCATATGGAGTAAACTACAGCTTAAATCTAATCCTTCAAAACAAGTTTTTGTAGATCAATGCTACCA
GCTTTTAAGAACAGCAACTAATGTGAGAGTCATATTTCCTTTCATGAAAATCATCAAAGATGAGGTTGAA
GAAGAAGGCTTGCAAATTTGTGTTGAAATATGTGGTTGTGCTCTACAACTCGACCTTCATGATGATCCCA
AAACTAAATGTCTAATTTATAAAACAATTGCACATTTTTTGCCAAATGATTTGGAGATCCTCAGGATTTG
TGCACTCTCAATATTTTTTCTGGAGCGCTCCTTAGAAGCGTATCGTACTGTTGAAGAGCTTTACAAACGT
CCAGATGAAGAATATAATGAAGGCACAAGTAGTGTTCAAAATCGTGTTCGTTTTGAATTGCTTCCAATTT
TGAAAAAGGGATTGTTTTTTGACCCTGAATTTTGGAACTTCGTAATGATTAAGAAAAACTGTGTAGCATT
ATTGAGTGATAAATCAGCAGTTAGATTTCTAAATGAAAGCACACTGGAAAATAATGCAGGTAATCTAAAA
AGGACGGAGGAACAGCAAGGTTTGGATGAAGGGTTTGACTCTCTTACAGATCAGAGCACTGGAGAGACTG
ATCCTGATGATGTATCTGGAGTGCAGCCTAAAGGTCATATTAATACGAAGAAAAATCTTACAGCTCTCAG
TACTTCCAAAGTAGATCACAATGTCCCAAGGCATCGTTGTATGTTATGTAACAAGGAATTTTTAGGTGGT
CACATTGTAAGGCATGCCCAGGCTCATCAGAAAAAAGGCAGTTTTGCATGTGTAATATGTGGTAGGAAAT
TTAGAAACAGAGGACTTATGCAGAAGCATTTGAAGAATCATGTTAAGAAGATACAGAGGCAGCAAATTGC
TGCAGCTCAACAGGATGATCAGGAAGTCACTGCTTTGGAAGAAATAAATTGTTCTAGTTCTTCCATTTCA
TTTGAAAATGGGAATTCTGATAGTAAGGATTTGGAAGTGGAGACACTTACTGCTTCTAGTGAAGGAAACA
AAGAAGTCATCCCTGAGCATGTGGCTGAATTCATTGAAATTCCCATAAGTGTACCAGAAGATGTTATTGA
AAATGTTATTGAAAATGGCAGTCCTAATAATTCTTTAAATAATGTTTTCAAGCCTTTAACTGAATGTGGG
GATGATTATGAGGAGGAAGAGGATGAAGAAGGTGATTATGAAGAAGATGATTATGACCTGAATCAAGAAA
CTTCAGTAATTCATAAAATCAATGGAACTGTGTGCCATCCAAAAGACATATATGCCACAGATCAAGAAGG
AAACTTTAAGTGTCCTGCTCTTGGTTGTGTCCGGATATTTAAAAGAATTGGGTTTCTAAATAAACATGCA
ATGACCGTACATCCAACCGATTTAAATGTGCGACAAACAGTAATGAAGTGGAGCAAAGGAAAATGCAAAT
TTTGTCAAAGGCAATTTGAAGATTCTCAACATTTTATAGACCACCTTAATAGACATAGCTATCCAAATGT
GTATTTTTGTTTGCATTTTAATTGCAACGAGTCGTTTAAGCTGCCGTTCCAGCTTGCCCAGCACACAAAA
AGTCACAGGATATTTCAGGCTCAGTGTAGTTTTCCAGAATGCCATGAGCTTTTTGAAGATCTTCCTCTGC
TGTATGAACATGAAGCTCAACACTATTTAAGTAAAACACCAGAGTCATCTGCACAACCAAGTGAAACAAT
TCTTTGGGATGTTCAGACAGACTCAAATCCTAATCAGGAAAAAGACTCATCTAGTAATGAGAAACAAACT
ATTAGTCTGCCAGTTTCTACTAGCAAATCAAGGAAAGAGTCTACAGAACCAAAGACATGTATAGAAAGTA
TGGAAAAGAAAACAGACAGTTTAGTTCAGAATGGAAACGAACGTTCTGATGACACTGTTTCAAATATAAG
CTTGATAGACCAAAAGATGCCTGACATAGAGCCAAATTCTGAAAATAATTGTAGTAGTAGTGATATAGTC
AATGGACACAGTGAAATAGAGCAAACACCTTTAGTTTCATCAGATCCTGCTTTGAAAATTGATACAAACA
GAATCAGGACAGAAAATGGTTCCATTTTGCCCAGTGTTGTACCACAAGAACACAACACCTTGCCAGTATC
TCAGGCACCTTCCAAACCAAATCTGACAAGTGAACATACTTCATATGGCTTAATTTTAACAAAACCATAC
GTCAGACCATTGCCTCCCAGTTACCTTGATGAACGGTATCTTAGTATGCCAAAACGCAGAAAATTTCTGA
CTGATAGAGTAGATGCCTGTTCTGATCAAGATAACGTGTATAAAAAATCAGTGAAAAGATTAAGATGTGG
CAAATGCCTGACCACCTACTGTAATGCAGAAGCACTTGAGGCTCATCTTGCACAAAAGAAATGTCAGACA
CTCTTTGGATTTGATTCAGATGATGAAAGTGCCTAGTAATGAACTAGTCCGTAACTTGAAAGTATTTCGA
TTTCTTGGCTTTATATATCTTGTGGAAAGGACGAGGAAACATGCCGGTTTAGAACGCT
