>Addgene plasmid #144390 | TFORF2566 | depositor partial sequence | sequence record 285286 | Barcode
GGAAACATGCCGGTTTAGAACGCT
